>Addgene plasmid #246249 | pCAGGS-3HA-Pik3r1[114-313] | addgene full sequence | sequence record 488610 | Addgene NGS Result
GTGCCACCTGGGTCGATCGACATTGATTATTGACTAGTTATTAATAGTAATCAATTACGGGGTCATTAGT
TCATAGCCCATATATGGAGTTCCGCGTTACATAACTTACGGTAAATGGCCCGCCTGGCTGACCGCCCAAC
GACCCCCGCCCATTGACGTCAATAATGACGTATGTTCCCATAGTAACGCCAATAGGGACTTTCCATTGAC
GTCAATGGGTGGAGTATTTACGGTAAACTGCCCACTTGGCAGTACATCAAGTGTATCATATGCCAAGTAC
GCCCCCTATTGACGTCAATGACGGTAAATGGCCCGCCTGGCATTATGCCCAGTACATGACCTTATGGGAC
TTTCCTACTTGGCAGTACATCTACGTATTAGTCATCGCTATTACCATGGTCGAGGTGAGCCCCACGTTCT
GCTTCACTCTCCCCATCTCCCCCCCCTCCCCACCCCCAATTTTGTATTTATTTATTTTTTAATTATTTTG
TGCAGCGATGGGGGCGGGGGGGGGGGGGGGGCGCGCGCCAGGCGGGGCGGGGCGGGGCGAGGGGCGGGGC
GGGGCGAGGCGGAGAGGTGCGGCGGCAGCCAATCAGAGCGGCGCGCTCCGAAAGTTTCCTTTTATGGCGA
GGCGGCGGCGGCGGCGGCCCTATAAAAAGCGAAGCGCGCGGCGGGCGGGAGTCGCTGCGCGCTGCCTTCG
CCCCGTGCCCCGCTCCGCCGCCGCCTCGCGCCGCCCGCCCCGGCTCTGACTGACCGCGTTACTCCCACAG
GTGAGCGGGCGGGACGGCCCTTCTCCTCCGGGCTGTAATTAGCGCTTGGTTTAATGACGGCTTGTTTCTT
TTCTGTGGCTGCGTGAAAGCCTTGAGGGGCTCCGGGAGGGCCCTTTGTGCGGGGGGAGCGGCTCGGGGGG
TGCGTGCGTGTGTGTGTGCGTGGGGAGCGCCGCGTGCGGCTCCGCGCTGCCCGGCGGCTGTGAGCGCTGC
GGGCGCGGCGCGGGGCTTTGTGCGCTCCGCAGTGTGCGCGAGGGGAGCGCGGCCGGGGGCGGTGCCCCGC
GGTGCGGGGGGGGCTGCGAGGGGAACAAAGGCTGCGTGCGGGGTGTGTGCGTGGGGGGGTGAGCAGGGGG
TGTGGGCGCGTCGGTCGGGCTGCAACCCCCCCTGCACCCCCCTCCCCGAGTTGCTGAGCACGGCCCGGCT
TCGGGTGCGGGGCTCCGTACGGGGCGTGGCGCGGGGCTCGCCGTGCCGGGCGGGGGGTGGCGGCAGGTGG
GGGTGCCGGGCGGGGCGGGGCCGCCTCGGGCCGGGGAGGGCTCGGGGGAGGGGCGCGGCGGCCCCCGGAG
CGCCGGCGGCTGTCGAGGCGCGGCGAGCCGCAGCCATTGCCTTTTATGGTAATCGTGCGAGAGGGCGCAG
GGACTTCCTTTGTCCCAAATCTGTGCGGAGCCGAAATCTGGGAGGCGCCGCCGCACCCCCTCTAGCGGGC
GCGGGGCGAAGCGGTGCGGCGCCGGCAGGAAGGAAATGGGCGGGGAGGGCCTTCGTGCGTCGCCGCGCCG
CCGTCCCCTTCTCCCTCTCCAGCCTCGGGGCTGTCCGCGGGGGGACGGCTGCCTTCGGGGGGGACGGGGC
AGGGCGGGGTTCGGCTTCTGGCGTGTGACCGGCGGCTCTAGCTAGAGCCTCTGCTAACCATGTTCATGCC
TTCTTCTTTTTCCTACAGCTCCTGGGCAACGTGCTGGTTATTGTGCTGTCTCATCATTTTGGCAAAGAAT
TCGCTAGCGCTACCGGTGCCACCATGGCATACCCTTATGACGTACCAGATTACGCGGGATATCCCTACGA
TGTCCCCGATTACGCGCGTTATCCATATGACGTCCCGGACTATGCCGAATTCCTCGAGACCCTTCCTGAT
CTGGCCGAGCAGTTTGCCCCTCCTGATGTTGCCCCGCCTCTCCTTATAAAGCTCCTGGAAGCCATTGAGA
AGAAAGGACTGGAATGTTCAACTCTATACAGAACACAGAGCTCCAGCAACCCTGCAGAGTTACGACAGCT
TCTTGATTGTGATGCCGCCTCAGTGGACTTGGATGTGTTCGATGTACACGTTTTAGCAGATGCTTTCAAA
CGCTATCTCGCCGACTTACCAAATCCTGTCATTCCAGTAGCTGTTTACAATGAGATGATGTCTTTAGCCC
AAGAAGTACCAAGCTCCGAAGACTACATCCAGCTGTTGAAGAAGCTCATTAGGTCGCCTAATATACCTCA
TCAGTATTGGCTTACGCTCCAGTATTTGCTCAAGCACTTCTTCAAGCTCTCTCAAGCCTCCAGCAAGAAC
CTTCTGAATGCAAGAGCCCTCTCTGAAATTTTCAGCCACGTGCTTTTCAGATTCCCAGCAGCCAGCTCTG
ATAATACTGAACACCTCATAAAAGCGGTAGAGCTTTTAATCTCAACGGAGTGGAGTGAGCGACAGCCAGC
ACCAGCACTGCCCCCTAAACCACCCAAGTGAGCGGCCGCGACTCTAGAGTCGACGGATCTTTTTCCCTCT
GCCAAAAATTATGGGGACATCATGAAGCCCCTTGAGCATCTGACTTCTGGCTAATAAAGGAAATTTATTT
TCATTGCAATAGTGTGTTGGAATTTTTTGTGTCTCTCACTCGGAAGGACATATGGGAGGGCAAATCATTT
AAAACATCAGAATGAGTATTTGGTTTAGAGTTTGGCAACATATGCCCATATGCTGGCTGCCATGAACAAA
GGTTGGCTATAAAGAGGTCATCAGTATATGAAACAGCCCCCTGCTGTCCATTCCTTATTCCATAGAAAAG
CCTTGACTTGAGGTTAGATTTTTTTTATATTTTGTTTTGTGTTATTTTTTTCTTTAACATCCCTAAAATT
TTCCTTACATGTTTTACTAGCCAGATTTTTCCTCCTCTCCTGACTACTCCCAGTCATAGCTGTCCCTCTT
CTCTTATGGAGATCCCTCGACCTGCAGCCCAAGCTTGGCGTAATCATGGTCATAGCTGTTTCCTGTGTGA
AATTGTTATCCGCTCACAATTCCACACAACATACGAGCCGGAAGCATAAAGTGTAAAGCCTGGGGTGCCT
AATGAGTGAGCTAACTCACATTAATTGCGTTGCGCTCACTGCCCGCTTTCCAGTCGGGAAACCTGTCGTG
CCAGCGGATACGCATCTCAATTAGTCAGCAACCATAGTCCCGCCCCTAACTCCGCCCATCCCGCCCCTAA
CTCCGCCCAGTTCCGCCCATTCTCCGCCCCATGGCTGACTAATTTTTTTTATTTATGCAGAGGCCGAGGC
CGCCTCGGCCTCTGAGCTATTCCAGAAGTAGTGAGGAGGCTTTTTTGGAGGCCTAGGCTTTTGCAAAAAG
CTAACTTGTTTATTGCAGCTTATAATGGTTACAAATAAAGCAATAGCATCACAAATTTCACAAATAAAGC
ATTTTTTTCACTGCATTCTAGTTGTGGTTTGTCCAAACTCATCAATGTATCTTATCATGTCTCGATCCGC
TGCATTAATGAATCGGCCAACGCGCGGGGAGAGGCGGTTTGCGTATTGGGCGCTCTTCCGCTTCCTCGCT
CACTGACTCGCTGCGCTCGGTCGTTCGGCTGCGGCGAGCGGTATCAGCTCACTCAAAGGCGGTAATACGG
TTATCCACAGAATCAGGGGATAACGCAGGAAAGAACATGTGAGCAAAAGGCCAGCAAAAGGCCAGGAACC
GTAAAAAGGCCGCGTTGCTGGCGTTTTTCCATAGGCTCCGCCCCCCTGACGAGCATCACAAAAATCGACG
CTCAAGTCAGAGGTGGCGAAACCCGACAGGACTATAAAGATACCAGGCGTTTCCCCCTGGAAGCTCCCTC
GTGCGCTCTCCTGTTCCGACCCTGCCGCTTACCGGATACCTGTCCGCCTTTCTCCCTTCGGGAAGCGTGG
CGCTTTCTCATAGCTCACGCTGTAGGTATCTCAGTTCGGTGTAGGTCGTTCGCTCCAAGCTGGGCTGTGT
GCACGAACCCCCCGTTCAGCCCGACCGCTGCGCCTTATCCGGTAACTATCGTCTTGAGTCCAACCCGGTA
AGACACGACTTATCGCCACTGGCAGCAGCCACTGGTAACAGGATTAGCAGAGCGAGGTATGTAGGCGGTG
CTACAGAGTTCTTGAAGTGGTGGCCTAACTACGGCTACACTAGAAGAACAGTATTTGGTATCTGCGCTCT
GCTGAAGCCAGTTACCTTCGGAAAAAGAGTTGGTAGCTCTTGATCCGGCAAACAAACCACCGCTGGTAGC
GGTGGTTTTTTTGTTTGCAAGCAGCAGATTACGCGCAGAAAAAAAGGATCTCAAGAAGATCCTTTGATCT
TTTCTACGGGGTCTGACGCTCAGTGGAACGAAAACTCACGTTAAGGGATTTTGGTCATGAGATTATCAAA
AAGGATCTTCACCTAGATCCTTTTAAATTAAAAATGAAGTTTTAAATCAATCTAAAGTATATATGAGTAA
ACTTGGTCTGACAGTTACCAATGCTTAATCAGTGAGGCACCTATCTCAGCGATCTGTCTATTTCGTTCAT
CCATAGTTGCCTGACTCCCCGTCGTGTAGATAACTACGATACGGGAGGGCTTACCATCTGGCCCCAGTGC
TGCAATGATACCGCGAGACCCACGCTCACCGGCTCCAGATTTATCAGCAATAAACCAGCCAGCCGGAAGG
GCCGAGCGCAGAAGTGGTCCTGCAACTTTATCCGCCTCCATCCAGTCTATTAATTGTTGCCGGGAAGCTA
GAGTAAGTAGTTCGCCAGTTAATAGTTTGCGCAACGTTGTTGCCATTGCTACAGGCATCGTGGTGTCACG
CTCGTCGTTTGGTATGGCTTCATTCAGCTCCGGTTCCCAACGATCAAGGCGAGTTACATGATCCCCCATG
TTGTGCAAAAAAGCGGTTAGCTCCTTCGGTCCTCCGATCGTTGTCAGAAGTAAGTTGGCCGCAGTGTTAT
CACTCATGGTTATGGCAGCACTGCATAATTCTCTTACTGTCATGCCATCCGTAAGATGCTTTTCTGTGAC
TGGTGAGTACTCAACCAAGTCATTCTGAGAATAGTGTATGCGGCGACCGAGTTGCTCTTGCCCGGCGTCA
ATACGGGATAATACCGCGCCACATAGCAGAACTTTAAAAGTGCTCATCATTGGAAAACGTTCTTCGGGGC
GAAAACTCTCAAGGATCTTACCGCTGTTGAGATCCAGTTCGATGTAACCCACTCGTGCACCCAACTGATC
TTCAGCATCTTTTACTTTCACCAGCGTTTCTGGGTGAGCAAAAACAGGAAGGCAAAATGCCGCAAAAAAG
GGAATAAGGGCGACACGGAAATGTTGAATACTCATACTCTTCCTTTTTCAATATTATTGAAGCATTTATC
AGGGTTATTGTCTCATGAGCGGATACATATTTGAATGTATTTAGAAAAATAAACAAATAGGGGTTCCGCG
CACATTTCCCCGAAAA
Features (pLannotate 1.2.2; 18 found; start..end, strand, type, name):
     19..398     +  enhancer       CMV enhancer: human cytomegalovirus immediate early enhancer
    400..677     +  promoter       chicken β-actin promoter: No description available
    678..1698    +  intron         chimeric intron: chimera between introns from chicken β-actin and rabbit β-globin
   1696..1752    +  CDS            HBB (fragment): HBB_LEPEU - Experimental evidence at protein level: Swiss-Prot protein existence level 1. Involved in oxygen transport from the lung to the various peripheral tissues. From Lepus europaeus (European hare).
   1840..1865    +  CDS            3xHA (fragment): three tandem HA epitope tags
   1897..2469    +  CDS            Pik3r1 (fragment): P85A_RAT - Experimental evidence at protein level: Swiss-Prot protein existence level 1. Binds to activated (phosphorylated) protein-Tyr kinases, through its SH2 domain, and acts as an adapter, mediating the association of the p110 catalytic unit to the plasma membrane. Necessary for the insulin-stimulated increase in glucose uptake and glycogen synthesis in insulin-sensitive tissues. Plays an important role in signaling in response to FGFR1, FGFR2, FGFR3, FGFR4, KITLG/SCF, KIT, PDGFRA and PDGFRB. Likewise, plays a role in ITGB2 signaling. Modulates the cellular response to ER stress by promot
   2573..2628    +  polyA_signal   β-globin poly(A) signal: rabbit β-globin polyadenylation signal (Gil and Proudfoot, 1987)
   3013..3029    -  protein_bind   lac operator: The lac repressor binds to the lac operator to inhibit transcription in E. coli. This inhibition can be relieved by adding lactose or isopropyl-β-D-thiogalactopyranoside (IPTG). lac repressor encoded by lacI
   3037..3067    -  promoter       lac promoter: promoter for the E. coli lac operon
   3082..3103    -  protein_bind   CAP binding site: CAP binding activates transcription in the presence of cAMP. E. coli catabolite activator protein
   3116..3155    -  CDS            lacI (fragment): lac repressor; lacI; The lac repressor binds to the lac operator to inhibit transcription in E. coli. This inhibition can be relieved by adding lactose or isopropyl-β-D-thiogalactopyranoside (IPTG).
   3162..3184    +  promoter       SV40 promoter (fragment): SV40 enhancer and early promoter
   3208..3343    +  rep_origin     SV40 ori: SV40 origin of replication
   3363..3484    +  polyA_signal   SV40 poly(A) signal: SV40 polyadenylation signal
   3499..3553    -  CDS            lacI (fragment): lac repressor; lacI; The lac repressor binds to the lac operator to inhibit transcription in E. coli. This inhibition can be relieved by adding lactose or isopropyl-β-D-thiogalactopyranoside (IPTG).
   3736..4324    -  rep_origin     ori: high-copy-number ColE1/pMB1/pBR322/pUC origin of replication
   4495..5355    -  CDS            AmpR: β-lactamase; bla; confers resistance to ampicillin, carbenicillin, and related antibiotics
   5356..5460    -  promoter       AmpR promoter: bla
