[The description below was written by a language model from this plasmid's Addgene catalogue record and pLannotate feature annotations shown in this document.]
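Description:
pCAGGS-3HA-Pik3r1[114-313] is a mammalian expression plasmid of about 5.5 kb built on the pCAGGS backbone. It is propagated in E. coli as a high-copy plasmid through a ColE1/pUC-type origin and selected with ampicillin via the β-lactamase gene and its native promoter. The backbone also carries remnants of lac regulatory sequence (lac promoter, operator, CAP site and short lacI fragments). An SV40 origin of replication with an adjacent SV40 poly(A) signal is also present, and this origin can support episomal amplification in cells expressing SV40 large T antigen. No mammalian selection marker is annotated, which fits a construct meant for transient transfection.

The payload is a fragment of rat Pik3r1, the p85α regulatory subunit of PI3-kinase, limited to residues 114–313 as given in the name and carrying an N-terminal triple HA epitope tag for detection or immunoprecipitation. The recorded insert size is 705 bp. Expression is driven by the strong, broadly active CAG promoter, annotated here as its three components: the CMV immediate-early enhancer, the chicken β-actin promoter and a chimeric β-actin/β-globin intron. Transcripts are terminated by the rabbit β-globin polyadenylation signal. A short β-globin-derived sequence flagged upstream of the tag is most likely a backbone remnant rather than part of the expressed protein.

The depositor lists the purpose simply as "Rab4 GAP", indicating that this p85α fragment is used as a GTPase-activating domain to inactivate Rab4 in transfected cells. The associated study concerns Rab GTPase signalling in AMPA receptor trafficking and dendritic spine enlargement during long-term potentiation. The record gives no further detail on how the construct was applied.
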