Addgene plasmid #246249: pCAGGS-3HA-Pik3r1[114-313]
Purpose: Rab4 GAP
Depositing lab: Ryohei Yasuda. Depositing organization: Max Planck Florida Institute. Publication: Rab10 inactivation promotes AMPAR trafficking and spine enlargement during long-term potentiation. Wang J, Nishiyama J, Parra-Bueno P, Okaz E, Oz G, Liu X, Watabe T, Suponitsky-Kroyter I, McGraw TE, Szatmari EM, Yasuda R. Elife. 2025 Sep 23;13:RP103879. doi: 10.7554/eLife.103879. PubMed 40986440.
Backbone
  Vector backbone: pCAGGS
  Backbone size w/o insert (bp): 4772
  Vector type: Mammalian Expression
Growth in bacteria
  Bacterial resistance: Ampicillin, 100 μg/mL
  Growth temperature: 37°C
  Growth strain: DH5alpha
  Copy number: High Copy
Gene/Insert
  Gene/Insert name: 3HA-Pik3r1[114-313]
  Species: R. norvegicus (rat)
  Insert size (bp): 705
  Entrez Gene: Pik3r1 (a.k.a. PI3KA)
  Promoter: CAG
  Tag / fusion protein: 3HA (N terminal on insert)
  Cloning method: Restriction Enzyme; 5′ cloning site Unknown (unknown if destroyed)
Terms and licenses: Academic/Nonprofit Terms; Industry Terms: Not Available to Industry
How to cite: pCAGGS-3HA-Pik3r1[114-313] was a gift from Ryohei Yasuda (Addgene plasmid # 246249 ; http://n2t.net/addgene:246249 ; RRID:Addgene_246249)
